>Addgene plasmid #219067 | SFFV-BCL6B-Brd 93 | addgene full sequence | sequence record 448893 | Addgene NGS Result
ATTTATGCAGAGGCCGAGGCCGCCTCGGCCTCTGAGCTATTCCAGAAGTAGTGAGGAGGCTTTTTTGGAG
GCCTAGGGACGTACCCAATTCGCCCTATAGTGAGTCGTATTACGCGCGCTCACTGGCCGTCGTTTTACAA
CGTCGTGACTGGGAAAACCCTGGCGTTACCCAACTTAATCGCCTTGCAGCACATCCCCCTTTCGCCAGCT
GGCGTAATAGCGAAGAGGCCCGCACCGATCGCCCTTCCCAACAGTTGCGCAGCCTGAATGGCGAATGGG
[124 nt withheld, positions 280-403]
C
[91 nt withheld, positions 405-495]
A
[49 nt withheld, positions 497-545]
CCTTTGACGTTGGAGTCCACGTTCTTT
[37 nt withheld, positions 573-609]
ACCCTATCTCGGTCTATTCTTTTGATTTATAAGGGATTTTGCCGATTTCGGCCTATTGGTTAAAAAATGA
GCTGATTTAACAAAAATTTAACGCGAATTTTAACAAAATATTAACGCTTACAATTTAGGTGGCACTTTTC
GGGGAAATGTGCGCGGAACCCCTATTTGTTTATTTTTCTAAATACATTCAAATATGTATCCGCTCATGAG
ACAATAACCCTGATAAATGCTTCAATAATATTGAAAAAGGAAGAGTATGAGTATTCAACATTTCCGTGTC
GCCCTTATTCCCTTTTTTGCGGCATTTTGCCTTCCTGTTTTTGCTCACCCAGAAACGCTGGTGAAAGTAA
AAGATGCTGAAGATCAGTTGGGTGCACGAGTGGGTTACATCGAACTGGATCTCAACAGCGGTAAGATCCT
TGAGAGTTTTCGCCCCGAAGAACGTTTTCCAATGATGAGCACTTTTAAAGTTCTGCTATGTGGCGCGGTA
TTATCCCGTATTGACGCCGGGCAAGAGCAACTCGGTCGCCGCATACACTATTCTCAGAATGACTTGGTTG
AGTACTCACCAGTCACAGAAAAGCATCTTACGGATGGCATGACAGTAAGAGAATTATGCAGTGCTGCCAT
AACCATGAGTGATAACACTGCGGCCAACTTACTTCTGACAACGATCGGAGGACCGAAGGAGCTAACCGCT
TTTTTGCACAACATGGGGGATCATGTAACTCGCCTTGATCGTTGGGAACCGGAGCTGAATGAAGCCATAC
CAAACGACGAGCGTGACACCACGATGCCTGTAGCAATGGCAACAACGTTGCGCAAACTATTAACTGGCGA
ACTACTTACTCTAGCTTCCCGGCAACAATTAATAGACTGGATGGAGGCGGATAAAGTTGCAGGACCACTT
CTGCGCTCGGCCCTTCCGGCTGGCTGGTTTATTGCTGATAAATCTGGAGCCGGTGAGCGTGGGTCTCGCG
GTATCATTGCAGCACTGGGGCCAGATGGTAAGCCCTCCCGTATCGTAGTTATCTACACGACGGGGAGTCA
GGCAACTATGGATGAACGAAATAGACAGATCGCTGAGATAGGTGCCTCACTGATTAAGCATTGGTAACTG
TCAGACCAAGTTTACTCATATATACTTTAGATTGATTTAAAACTTCATTTTTAATTTAAAAGGATCTAGG
TGAAGATCCTTTTTGATAATCTCATGACCAAAATCCCTTAACGTGAGTTTTCGTTCCACTGAGCGTCAGA
CCCCGTAGAAAAGATCAAAGGATCTTCTTGAGATCCTTTTTTTCTGCGCGTAATCTGCTGCTTGCAAACA
AAAAAACCACCGCTACCAGCGGTGGTTTGTTTGCCGGATCAAGAGCTACCAACTCTTTTTCCGAAGGTAA
CTGGCTTCAGCAGAGCGCAGATACCAAATACTGTTCTTCTAGTGTAGCCGTAGTTAGGCCACCACTTCAA
GAACTCTGTAGCACCGCCTACATACCTCGCTCTGCTAATCCTGTTACCAGTGGCTGCTGCCAGTGGCGAT
AAGTCGTGTCTTACCGGGTTGGACTCAAGACGATAGTTACCGGATAAGGCGCAGCGGTCGGGCTGAACGG
GGGGTTCGTGCACACAGCCCAGCTTGGAGCGAACGACCTACACCGAACTGAGATACCTACAGCGTGAGCT
ATGAGAAAGCGCCACGCTTCCCGAAGGGAGAAAGGCGGACAGGTATCCGGTAAGCGGCAGGGTCGGAACA
GGAGAGCGCACGAGGGAGCTTCCAGGGGGAAACGCCTGGTATCTTTATAGTCCTGTCGGGTTTCGCCACC
TCTGACTTGAGCGTCGATTTTTGTGATGCTCGTCAGGGGGGCGGAGCCTATGGAAAAACGCCAGCAACGC
GGCCTTTTTACGGTTCCTGGCCTTTTGCTGGCCTTTTGCTCACATGTTCTTTCCTGCGTTATCCCCTGAT
TCTGTGGATAACCGTATTACCGCCTTTGAGTGAGCTGATACCGCTCGCCGCAGCCGAACGACCGAGCGCA
GCGAGTCAGTGAGCGAGGAAGCGGAAGAGCGCCCAATACGCAAACCGCCTCTCCCCGCGCGTTGGCCGAT
TCATTAATGCAGCTGGCACGACAGGTTTCCCGACTGGAAAGCGGGCAGTGAGCGCAACGCAATTAATGTG
AGTTAGCTCACTCATTAGGCACCCCAGGCTTTACACTTTATGCTTCCGGCTCGTATGTTGTGTGGAATTG
TGAGCGGATAACAATTTCACACAGGAAACAGCTATGACCATGATTACGCCAAGCGCGCAATTAACCCTCA
CTAAAGGGAACAAAAGCTGGAGCTGCAAGCTTAATGTAGTCTTATGCAATACTCTTGTAGTCTTGCAACA
TGGTAACGATGAGTTAGCAACATGCCTTACAAGGAGAGAAAAAGCACCGTGCATGCCGATTGGTGGAAGT
AAGGTGGTACGATCGTGCCTTATTAGGAAGGCAACAGACGGGTCTGACATGGATTGGACGAACCACTGAA
TTGCCGCATTGCAGAGATATTGTATTTAAGTGCCTAGCTCGATACATAAACGGGTCTCTCTGGTTAGACC
AGATCTGAGCCTGGGAGCTCTCTGGCTAACTAGGGAACCCACTGCTTAAGCCTCAATAAAGCTTGCCTTG
AGTGCTTCAAGTAGTGTGTGCCCGTCTGTTGTGTGACTCTGGTAACTAGAGATCCCTCAGACCCTTTTAG
TCAGTGTGGAAAATCTCTAGCAGTGGCGCCCGAACAGGGACTTGAAAGCGAAAGGGAAACCAGAGGAGCT
CTCTCGACGCAGGACTCGGCTTGCTGAAGCGCGCACGGCAAGAGGCGAGGGGCGGCGACTGGTGAGTACG
CCAAAAATTTTGACTAGCGGAGGCTAGAAGGAGAGAGATGGGTGCGAGAGCGTCAGTATTAAGCGGGGGA
GAATTAGATCGCGATGGGAAAAAATTCGGTTAAGGCCAGGGGGAAAGAAAAAATATAAATTAAAACATAT
AGTATGGGCAAGCAGGGAGCTAGAACGATTCGCAGTTAATCCTGGCCTGTTAGAAACATCAGAAGGCTGT
AGACAAATACTGGGACAGCTACAACCATCCCTTCAGACAGGATCAGAAGAACTTAGATCATTATATAATA
CAGTAGCAACCCTCTATTGTGTGCATCAAAGGATAGAGATAAAAGACACCAAGGAAGCTTTAGACAAGAT
AGAGGAAGAGCAAAACAAAAGTAAGACCACCGCACAGCAAGCGGCCGCTGATCTTCAGACCTGGAGGAGG
AGATATGAGGGACAATTGGAGAAGTGAATTATATAAATATAAAGTAGTAAAAATTGAACCATTAGGAGTA
GCACCCACCAAGGCAAAGAGAAGAGTGGTGCAGAGAGAAAAAAGAGCAGTGGGAATAGGAGCTTTGTTCC
TTGGGTTCTTGGGAGCAGCAGGAAGCACTATGGGCGCAGCGTCAATGACGCTGACGGTACAGGCCAGACA
ATTATTGTCTGGTATAGTGCAGCAGCAGAACAATTTGCTGAGGGCTATTGAGGCGCAACAGCATCTGTTG
CAACTCACAGTCTGGGGCATCAAGCAGCTCCAGGCAAGAATCCTGGCTGTGGAAAGATACCTAAAGGATC
AACAGCTCCTGGGGATTTGGGGTTGCTCTGGAAAACTCATTTGCACCACTGCTGTGCCTTGGAATGCTAG
TTGGAGTAATAAATCTCTGGAACAGATTTGGAATCACACGACCTGGATGGAGTGGGACAGAGAAATTAAC
AATTACACAAGCTTAATACACTCCTTAATTGAAGAATCGCAAAACCAGCAAGAAAAGAATGAACAAGAAT
TATTGGAATTAGATAAATGGGCAAGTTTGTGGAATTGGTTTAACATAACAAATTGGCTGTGGTATATAAA
ATTATTCATAATGATAGTAGGAGGCTTGGTAGGTTTAAGAATAGTTTTTGCTGTACTTTCTATAGTGAAT
AGAGTTAGGCAGGGATATTCACCATTATCGTTTCAGACCCACCTCCCAACCCCGAGGGGACCCGACAGGC
CCGAAGGAATAGAAGAAGAAGGTGGAGAGAGAGACAGAGACAGATCCATTCGATTAGTGAACGGATCTCG
ACGGTATCGGTTAACTTTTAAAAGAAAAGGGGGGATTGGGGGGTACAGTGCAGGGGAAAGAATAGTAGAC
ATAATAGCAACAGACATACAAACTAAAGAATTACAAAAACAAATTACAAAAATTCAAAATTTTATCGATC
ACGAGACTAGCCTCGAGCTGGCTGCAGTAACGCCATTTTGCAAGGCATGGAAAAATACCAAACCAAGAAT
AGAGAAGTTCAGATCAAGGGCGGGTACATGAAAATAGCTAACGTTGGGCCAAACAGGATATCTGCGGTGA
GCAGTTTCGGCCCCGGCCCGGGGCCAAGAACAGATGGTCACCGCAGTTTCGGCCCCGGCCCGAGGCCAAG
AACAGATGGTCCCCAGATATGGCCCAACCCTCAGCAGTTTCTTAAGACCCATCAGATGTTTCCAGGCTCC
CCCAAGGACCTGAAATGACCCTGCGCCTTATTTGAATTAACCAATCAGCCTGCTTCTCGCTTCTGTTCGC
GCGCTTCTGCTTCCCGAGCTCTATAAAAGAGCTCACAACCCCTCACTCGGCGCGCCAGTCCTCCGACAGA
CTGAGTCGGCCGGTCGAATCAAGCTTATCGATACCGTCGACGGATCCGCTAGCCCGCGGTTCGAAATGGG
TTCCCCCGCCGCCCCGGAGGGAGCGCTGGGCTACGTCCGCGAGTTCACTCGCCACTCCTCCGACGTGCTG
GGCAACCTCAACGAGCTGCGCCTGCGCGGGATCCTCACTGACGTCACGCTGCTGGTTGGCGGGCAACCCC
TCAGAGCACACAAGGCAGTTCTCATCGCCTGCAGTGGCTTCTTCTATTCAATTTTCCGGGGCCGTGCGGG
AGTCGGGGTGGACGTGCTCTCTCTGCCCGGGGGTCCCGAAGCGAGAGGCTTCGCCCCTCTATTGGACTTC
ATGTACACTTCGCGCCTGCGCCTCTCTCCAGCCACTGCACCAGCAGTCCTAGCGGCCGCCACCTATTTGC
AGATGGAGCACGTGGTCCAGGCATGCCACCGCTTCATCCAGGCCAGCTATGAACCTCTGGGCATCTCCCT
GCGCCCCCTGGAAGCAGAACCCCCAACACCCCCAACGGCCCCTCCACCAGGTAGTCCCAGGCGCTCCGAA
GGACACCCAGACCCACCTACTGAATCTCGAAGCTGCAGTCAAGGCCCCCCCAGTCCAGCCAGCCCTGACC
CCAAGGCCTGCAACTGGAAAAAGTACAAGTACATCGTGCTAAACTCTCAGGCCTCCCAAGCAGGGAGCCT
GGTCGGGGAGAGAAGTTCTGGTCAACCTTGCCCCCAAGCCAGGCTCCCCAGTGGAGACGAGGCCTCCAGC
AGCAGCAGCAGCAGCAGCAGCAGCAGTGAAGAAGGACCCATTCCTGGTCCCCAGAGCAGGCTCTCTCCAA
CTGCTGCCACTGTGCAGTTCAAATGTGGGGCTCCAGCCAGTACCCCCTACCTCCTCACATCCCAGGCTCA
AGACACCTCTGGATCACCCTCTGAACGGGCTCGTCCACTACCGGGAAGTGAATTTTTCAGCTGCCAGAAC
TGTGAGGCTGTGGCAGGGTGCTCATCGGGGCTGGACTCCTTGGTTCCTGGGGACGAAGACAAACCCTATA
AGTGTCAGCTGTGCCGGTCTTCGTTCCGCTACAAGGGCAACCTTGCCAGTCATCGTACAGTGCACACAGG
GGAAAAGCCTTACCACTGCTCAATCTGCGGAGCCCGTTTTAACCGGCCAGCAAACCTGAAAACGCACAGC
CGCATCCATTCGGGAGAGAAGCCGTATAAGTGTGAGACGTGCGGCTCGCGCTTTGTACAGGTGGCACATC
TGCGGGCGCACGTGCTGATCCACACCGGGGAGAAGCCCTACCCTTGCCCTACCTGCGGAACCCGCTTCCG
CCACCTGCAGACCCTCAAGAGCCACGTTCGCATCCACACCGGAGAGAAGCCTTACCACTGCGACCCCTGT
GGCCTGCATTTCCGGCACAAGAGTCAACTGCGGCTGCATCTGCGCCAGAAACACGGAGCTGCTACCAACA
CCAAAGTGCACTACCACATTCTCGGGGGGCCCTAGACCGGTCGGATCCCCCGGGCTGCAGGAATTCGAGC
ATCTTACCGCCATTTATTCCCATATTTGTTCTGTTTTTCTTGATTTGGGTATACATTTAAATGTTAATAA
AACAAAATGGTGGGGCAATCATTTACATTTTTAGGGATATGTAATTACTAGTTCAGGTGTATTGCCACAA
GACAAACATGTTAAGAAACTTTCCCGTTATTTACGCTCTGTTCCTGTTAATCAACCTCTGGATTACAAAA
TTTGTGAAAGATTGACTGATATTCTTAACTATGTTGCTCCTTTTACGCTGTGTGGATATGCTGCTTTAAT
GCCTCTGTATCATGCTATTGCTTCCCGTACGGCTTTCGTTTTCTCCTCCTTGTATAAATCCTGGTTGCTG
TCTCTTTATGAGGAGTTGTGGCCCGTTGTCCGTCAACGTGGCGTGGTGTGCTCTGTGTTTGCTGACGCAA
CCCCCACTGGCTGGGGCATTGCCACCACCTGTCAACTCCTTTCTGGGACTTTCGCTTTCCCCCTCCCGAT
CGCCACGGCAGAACTCATCGCCGCCTGCCTTGCCCGCTGCTGGACAGGGGCTAGGTTGCTGGGCACTGAT
AATTCCGTGGTGTTGTCGGGGAAGCTGACGTCCTTTGCAATTCGATATCAAGCTGTACCTTCTAGATGTA
CAGTATCGCAAGCGCTTCTAGACCAATGACTTACAAGGCAGCTGTAGATCTTAGCCACTTTTTAAAAGAA
AAGGGGGGACTGGAAGGGCTAATTCACTCCCAACGAAGACAAGATCTGCTTTTTGCTTGTACTGGGTCTC
TCTGGTTAGACCAGATCTGAGCCTGGGAGCTCTCTGGCTAACTAGGGAACCCACTGCTTAAGCCTCAATA
AAGCTTGCCTTGAGTGCTTCAAGTAGTGTGTGCCCGTCTGTTGTGTGACTCTGGTAACTAGAGATCCCTC
AGACCCTTTTAGTCAGTGTGGAAAATCTCTAGCAGTAGTAGTTCATGTCATCTTATTATTCAGTATTTAT
AACTTGCAAAGAAATGAATATCAGAGAGTGAGAGGAACTTGTTTATTGCAGCTTATAATGGTTACAAATA
AAGCAATAGCATCACAAATTTCACAAATAAAGCATTTTTTTCACTGCATTCTAGTTGTGGTTTGTCCAAA
CTCATCAATGTATCTTATCATGTCTGGCTCTAGCTATCCCGCCCCTAACTCCGCCCATCCCGCCCCTAAC
TCCGCCCAGTTCCGCCCATTCTCCGCCCCATGGCTGACTAATTTTTTTT
Features (pLannotate 1.2.2; 29 found; start..end, strand, type, name):
     94..112     -  promoter       T7 promoter: promoter for bacteriophage T7 RNA polymerase
    120..275     +  CDS            lacZα (fragment): LacZα fragment of β-galactosidase; lacZ fragment
    280..708     +  rep_origin     f1 ori (sequence partly withheld): f1 bacteriophage origin of replication; arrow indicates direction of (+) strand synthesis
    761..865     +  promoter       AmpR promoter: bla
    866..1726    +  CDS            AmpR: β-lactamase; bla; confers resistance to ampicillin, carbenicillin, and related antibiotics
   1897..2485    +  rep_origin     ori: high-copy-number ColE1/pMB1/pBR322/pUC origin of replication
   2668..2760    +  CDS            lacI (fragment): lac repressor; lacI; The lac repressor binds to the lac operator to inhibit transcription in E. coli. This inhibition can be relieved by adding lactose or isopropyl-β-D-thiogalactopyranoside (IPTG).
   2773..2794    +  protein_bind   CAP binding site: CAP binding activates transcription in the presence of cAMP. E. coli catabolite activator protein
   2809..2839    +  promoter       lac promoter: promoter for the E. coli lac operon
   2847..2863    +  protein_bind   lac operator: The lac repressor binds to the lac operator to inhibit transcription in E. coli. This inhibition can be relieved by adding lactose or isopropyl-β-D-thiogalactopyranoside (IPTG). lac repressor encoded by lacI
   2908..2926    +  promoter       T3 promoter: promoter for bacteriophage T3 RNA polymerase
   2954..3180    +  promoter       RSV promoter: Rous sarcoma virus enhancer/promoter
   3181..3361    +  LTR            5' LTR (truncated): truncated 5' long terminal repeat (LTR) from HIV-1
   3408..3533    +  misc_feature   HIV-1 Ψ: packaging signal of human immunodeficiency virus type 1
   3517..3880    +  CDS            HIV-1 gag (fragment): gag protein from human immunodeficiency virus 1; gag
   4026..4259    +  misc_feature   RRE: The Rev response element (RRE) of HIV-1 allows for Rev-dependent mRNA export from the nucleus to the cytoplasm.
   4636..4736    +  CDS            Rev (fragment): human immunodeficiency virus 1 (HIV-1) Rev protein; rev; enhances nuclear export of unspliced and incompletely spliced viral mRNAs
   4755..4872    +  misc_feature   cPPT/CTS: central polypurine tract and central termination sequence of HIV-1
   4906..5307    +  promoter       SFFV promoter: spleen focus-forming virus long terminal repeat (LTR) promoter
   5317..5340    +  misc_feature   MCS (fragment): pBluescript multiple cloning site
   5365..6801    +  CDS            BCL6B: BCL6B_HUMAN - Also known as BAZF, ZNF62. Experimental evidence at transcript level: Swiss-Prot protein existence level 2. Acts as a sequence-specific transcriptional repressor in association with BCL6. May function in a narrow stage or be related to some events in the early B-cell development. From Homo sapiens (Human).
   6812..6837    +  misc_feature   MCS (fragment): pBluescript multiple cloning site
   6837..6896    +  CDS            S (fragment): HBSAG_WHV6 - Experimental evidence at transcript level: Swiss-Prot protein existence level 2. The middle envelope protein plays an important role in the budding of the virion. It is involved in the induction of budding in a nucleocapsid independent way. In this process the majority of envelope proteins bud to form subviral lipoprotein particles of 22 nm of diameter that do not contain a nucleocapsid (By similarity). From Woodchuck hepatitis B virus (isolate w64/pWS23) (WHV).
   7028..7431    +  misc_feature   WPRE: woodchuck hepatitis virus posttranscriptional regulatory element
   7489..7548    +  CDS            nef (fragment): NEF_HV1Z2 - Experimental evidence at protein level: Swiss-Prot protein existence level 1. Extracellular Nef protein targets CD4(+) T-lymphocytes for apoptosis by interacting with CXCR4 surface receptors. From Human immunodeficiency virus type 1 group M subtype D (isolate Z2/CDC-Z34) (HIV-1).
   7550..7783    +  LTR            3' LTR (ΔU3): self-inactivating 3' long terminal repeat (LTR) from HIV-1
   7855..7976    +  polyA_signal   SV40 poly(A) signal: SV40 polyadenylation signal
   7995..8016    +  rep_origin     SV40 ori (fragment): SV40 origin of replication
   8016..73      +  rep_origin     SV40 ori (across the origin): SV40 origin of replication
