[The description below was written by a language model from this plasmid's Addgene catalogue record and pLannotate feature annotations shown in this document.]
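Description:
SFFV-BCL6B-Brd 93 is a lentiviral transfer plasmid built on the SFFV-MCS backbone for constitutive expression of the human transcription factor BCL6B (also known as BAZF, ZBTB28 or ZNF62) in mammalian cells. It is maintained in E. coli through a high-copy ColE1/pUC-type origin with ampicillin selection (AmpR), and the backbone also carries an f1 origin and pBluescript-derived remnants such as lac promoter/operator, lacZα and T7/T3 promoter elements. The full sequence is about 8.1 kb, consistent with the 6.6 kb backbone plus the 1.4 kb insert.

The viral portion has a third-generation, self-inactivating layout. An RSV promoter fused to a truncated HIV-1 5' LTR drives genomic RNA production in packaging cells. It is followed by the Ψ packaging signal with a partial gag sequence, the RRE for Rev-dependent nuclear export, and the cPPT/CTS. The ΔU3 3' LTR disables LTR promoter activity after integration, and an SV40 poly(A) signal and SV40 origin fragments lie downstream.

Within the provirus, the spleen focus-forming virus (SFFV) promoter drives the BCL6B coding sequence, which was cloned between flanking MCS restriction sites. A WPRE follows to enhance transcript stability and expression; the short woodchuck hepatitis "S" fragment annotated just upstream probably reflects WPRE-flanking sequence. According to the depositor, a construct-specific barcode was inserted at an XbaI site after the WPRE, giving the arrangement SFFV–TF–WPRE–barcode, although the barcode is not annotated in the feature table. No mammalian selection marker or fluorescent reporter is annotated.

The plasmid belongs to a barcoded transcription factor collection made for combinatorial screening in immune cell reprogramming, where the barcode presumably allows the delivered factor to be identified by sequencing.
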