Addgene plasmid #219067: SFFV-BCL6B-Brd 93
Purpose: Transcription factor BCL6B with a specific barcode assigned.
Depositing lab: Filipe Pereira. Depositing organization: Center for Neuroscience and Cell Biology, University of Coimbra. Publication: A combinatorial transcription factor screening platform for immune cell reprogramming. Kurochkin I, Altman AR, Caiado I, Pertiga-Cabral D, Halitzki E, Minaeva M, Zimmermannova O, Henriques-Oliveira L, Klein D, Nair M, Oliveira D, Cajal LR, Knittel R, Feick C, Ringner M, Martin M, Cirovic B, Pires CF, Rosa FF, Sitnicka E, Theis FJ, Pereira CF. Cell Syst. 2026 Jan 21;17(1):101457. doi: 10.1016/j.cels.2025.101457. Epub 2026 Jan 14. PubMed 41539305.
Backbone
  Vector backbone: SFFV-MCS
  Backbone size w/o insert (bp): 6638
  Vector type: Lentiviral
Growth in bacteria
  Bacterial resistance: Ampicillin, 100 μg/mL
  Growth temperature: 37°C
  Growth strain: NEB Stable
  Copy number: High Copy
Gene/Insert
  Gene/Insert name: BCL6B
  Species: H. sapiens (human)
  Insert size (bp): 1440
  Entrez Gene: BCL6B (a.k.a. BAZF, ZBTB28, ZNF62)
  Promoter: The spleen focus-forming virus (SFFV) promoter
  Cloning method: Restriction Enzyme; 5′ cloning site Bsp119I (not destroyed); 3′ cloning site BstHI (not destroyed)
Terms and licenses: Academic/Nonprofit Terms; Industry Terms: Not Available to Industry
Depositor comments: Barcode sequence cloned into XbaI restriction site. Design of plasmid is as follows: SFFV-[TF sequence]-WPRE-[Barcode sequence].
How to cite: SFFV-BCL6B-Brd 93 was a gift from Filipe Pereira (Addgene plasmid # 219067 ; http://n2t.net/addgene:219067 ; RRID:Addgene_219067)
