>Addgene plasmid #219067 | SFFV-BCL6B-Brd 93 | depositor partial sequence | sequence record 427681 | TF ORF
ATGGGTTCCCCCGCCGCCCCGGAGGGAGCGCTGGGCTACGTCCGCGAGTTCACTCGCCACTCCTCCGACG
TGCTGGGCAACCTCAACGAGCTGCGCCTGCGCGGGATCCTCACTGACGTCACGCTGCTGGTTGGCGGGCA
ACCCCTCAGAGCACACAAGGCAGTTCTCATCGCCTGCAGTGGCTTCTTCTATTCAATTTTCCGGGGCCGT
GCGGGAGTCGGGGTGGACGTGCTCTCTCTGCCCGGGGGTCCCGAAGCGAGAGGCTTCGCCCCTCTATTGG
ACTTCATGTACACTTCGCGCCTGCGCCTCTCTCCAGCCACTGCACCAGCAGTCCTAGCGGCCGCCACCTA
TTTGCAGATGGAGCACGTGGTCCAGGCATGCCACCGCTTCATCCAGGCCAGCTATGAACCTCTGGGCATC
TCCCTGCGCCCCCTGGAAGCAGAACCCCCAACACCCCCAACGGCCCCTCCACCAGGTAGTCCCAGGCGCT
CCGAAGGACACCCAGACCCACCTACTGAATCTCGAAGCTGCAGTCAAGGCCCCCCCAGTCCAGCCAGCCC
TGACCCCAAGGCCTGCAACTGGAAAAAGTACAAGTACATCGTGCTAAACTCTCAGGCCTCCCAAGCAGGG
AGCCTGGTCGGGGAGAGAAGTTCTGGTCAACCTTGCCCCCAAGCCAGGCTCCCCAGTGGAGACGAGGCCT
CCAGCAGCAGCAGCAGCAGCAGCAGCAGCAGTGAAGAAGGACCCATTCCTGGTCCCCAGAGCAGGCTCTC
TCCAACTGCTGCCACTGTGCAGTTCAAATGTGGGGCTCCAGCCAGTACCCCCTACCTCCTCACATCCCAG
GCTCAAGACACCTCTGGATCACCCTCTGAACGGGCTCGTCCACTACCGGGAAGTGAATTTTTCAGCTGCC
AGAACTGTGAGGCTGTGGCAGGGTGCTCATCGGGGCTGGACTCCTTGGTTCCTGGGGACGAAGACAAACC
CTATAAGTGTCAGCTGTGCCGGTCTTCGTTCCGCTACAAGGGCAACCTTGCCAGTCATCGTACAGTGCAC
ACAGGGGAAAAGCCTTACCACTGCTCAATCTGCGGAGCCCGTTTTAACCGGCCAGCAAACCTGAAAACGC
ACAGCCGCATCCATTCGGGAGAGAAGCCGTATAAGTGTGAGACGTGCGGCTCGCGCTTTGTACAGGTGGC
ACATCTGCGGGCGCACGTGCTGATCCACACCGGGGAGAAGCCCTACCCTTGCCCTACCTGCGGAACCCGC
TTCCGCCACCTGCAGACCCTCAAGAGCCACGTTCGCATCCACACCGGAGAGAAGCCTTACCACTGCGACC
CCTGTGGCCTGCATTTCCGGCACAAGAGTCAACTGCGGCTGCATCTGCGCCAGAAACACGGAGCTGCTAC
CAACACCAAAGTGCACTACCACATTCTCGGGGGGCCCTAG
