>Addgene plasmid #219067 | SFFV-BCL6B-Brd 93 | depositor partial sequence | sequence record 427682 | Barcode sequence
TGTACAGTATCGCAAGCGCT
